Addgene plasmid #57478: mEos3.2-NEEP21-N-18
Purpose: Localization: Endosomes, Excitation: 507 / 572, Emission: 516 / 580
Depositing lab: Michael Davidson. Depositing organization: Florida State University, Tallahassee.
Backbone
  Vector backbone: mEos3.2-N1
  Backbone size w/o insert (bp): 4750
  Vector type: Mammalian Expression
  Selectable markers: Neomycin (select with G418)
Growth in bacteria
  Bacterial resistance: Kanamycin, 50 μg/mL
  Growth temperature: 37°C
  Growth strain: DH5alpha
  Copy number: High Copy
Gene/Insert
  Gene/Insert name: NEEP21 (alt name: NM_010942.3)
  Species: M. musculus (mouse)
  Mutation: D114G
  Promoter: CMV
  Tag / fusion protein: mEos3.2 (C terminal on backbone)
  Cloning method: Unknown
  Sequencing primers: 5′ CMV-F; 3′ SV40pA-R
Terms and licenses: Academic/Nonprofit Terms; Industry Terms
Depositor comments: . Excitation = 507 / 572; Emission = 516 / 580
How to cite: mEos3.2-NEEP21-N-18 was a gift from Michael Davidson (Addgene plasmid # 57478 ; http://n2t.net/addgene:57478 ; RRID:Addgene_57478)
