[The description below was written by a language model from this plasmid's Addgene catalogue record.]
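Description:
mEos3.2-NEEP21-N-18 is a mammalian expression plasmid built on the mEos3.2-N1 backbone (about 4.75 kb without the insert), an N1-style fusion vector in which a gene of interest is placed upstream of the fluorescent protein coding sequence. It is maintained in E. coli as a high-copy plasmid under kanamycin selection. It also carries a neomycin resistance marker, so transfected mammalian cells can be selected with G418. No feature table accompanies the record, so the origins of replication and other backbone elements are not itemised. The use of an SV40 polyA reverse sequencing primer suggests an SV40 polyadenylation signal downstream of the fusion.

The insert is mouse NEEP21, a neuron-enriched endosomal protein, carrying a D114G substitution relative to the reference transcript. The record does not say whether this change is intentional or what effect it has. Expression is driven by the CMV promoter, a strong constitutive promoter in most mammalian cell lines. mEos3.2 is fused to the C terminus of NEEP21. The "N-18" in the name probably refers to the fusion orientation and linker length, but the record does not define it.

mEos3.2 is a monomeric green-to-red photoconvertible fluorescent protein. The listed spectra match its two states, with excitation/emission of 507/516 nm for the green form and 572/580 nm after photoconversion to the red form. The stated purpose is endosome localization, so the construct serves as a photoconvertible endosomal marker for live-cell imaging. The properties of mEos3.2 also make such fusions suitable for tracking photoconverted subpopulations and for single-molecule localization microscopy such as PALM.
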