>Addgene plasmid #57478 | mEos3.2-NEEP21-N-18 | depositor partial sequence | sequence record 88611 | insert sequence
ACATTTCTAGTGACGTCAGATCCGCTAGCGCCACCATGGTGAAGTTGGGGAATAATTTCGCAGAGAAGGG
CACCAAGCAGCCACTGCTGGAGGATGGCTTCGACACCATTCCTTTGATGACGCCCCTCGATGTCAACCAG
CTGCAGTTCCCACCCCCAGATAAGGTCGTGGTGAAAACTAAGACTGAATATGAACCTGATCGCAAAAAAG
GAAAAGCACGTCCTCCCAAGATAGCCGAGTTCACCGTCAGCATCACCGAGGGTGTCACCGAGAGGTTTAA
GGTCTCCGTGCTGGTCCTCTTTGCCCTGGCCTTCCTCACCTGTGTCGTCTTCCTGGTTGTCTACAAAGTG
TACAAGTATGACCGCGCCTGCCCTGGTGGGTTTGTCTTGAAGAACACCCAGTGCATCCCAGAAGGCTTGG
AGAGCTACTACACGGAGCAAGACTCCAGTGCCCGGGAGAAATTTTACACTGTCATAAACCACTACAACGT
GGCCAAGCAGAGCATCACCCGCTCCGTGTCGCCATGGATGTCAGTTCTGTCAGAAGAGAAGCTGTCGGAA
CAGGAGACCGAAGCTGCAGAGAAGTCAGCCAGCAGCGGTGGAGCAAGCGCAGCCAGTGGTAGCGCGGATC
CACCGGTCGCCACCATGAGTGCGATTAAGCCAGACATGAAGATCAAACTCCGTATGGAAGGCAACGTAAA
CGGGCACCACTTTGTGATCGACGGAGATGGTACAGGCAAGCCTTTTGAGGGAAAACAGAGTATGGATCTT
GAAGTCAAAGAGGGCGGACCTCTGCCTTTTGCCTTTGATATCCTGACCACTGCATTCCATTACGGCAACA
GGGTATTCGCCAAATATCCAGACAACATACAAGACTATTTTAAGCAGTCGTTTCCTAAGGGGTATTCGTG
GGAACGAAGCTTGACTTTCGAAGACGGGGGCATTTGCAACGCCAGAAACGACATAACAATGGAAGGGGAC
ACTTTCTATAATAAAGTTCGATTTTATGGTACCAACTTTCCCGCCAATGGTCCAGTTATGCAGAAGAAGA
CGCTGAAATGGGAGCCCTCCACTGAGAAAATGTATGTGCGTGATGGAGTGCTGACGGGTGATATTGAGAT
GGCTTTGTTGCTTGAAGGAAATGCCCATTACCGATGTGACTTCAGAACTACTTACAAAGCTAAGGAGAAG
GGTGTCAAGTTACCAGGCGCCCACTTTGTGGACCACTGCATTGAGATTTTAAGCCATGACAAAGATTACA
ACAAGGTTAAGCTGTATGAGCATGCTGTTGCTCATTCTGGATTGCCTGACAATGCCAGACGATAAGCGGC
CGCGACTCTAGATCATAATCAGCCATACCACATTGTAGAAGATTTCCGC
