>Addgene plasmid #57478 | mEos3.2-NEEP21-N-18 | addgene partial sequence | sequence record 117604 | CMV-F 5'-CGCAAATGGGCGGTAGGCGTG-3'
TGAACCGTCAGATCCGCTAGCGCCACCATGGTGAAGTTGGGGAATAATTTCGCAGAGAAGGGCACCAAGC
AGCCACTGCTGGAGGATGGCTTCGACACCATTCCTTTGATGACGCCCCTCGATGTCAACCAGCTGCAGTT
CCCACCCCCAGATAAGGTCGTGGTGAAAACTAAGACTGAATATGAACCTGATCGCAAAAAAGGAAAAGCA
CGTCCTCCCAAGATAGCCGAGTTCACCGTCAGCATCACCGAGGGTGTCACCGAGAGGTTTAAGGTCTCCG
TGCTGGTCCTCTTTGCCCTGGCCTTCCTCACCTGTGTCGTCTTCCTGGTTGTCTACAAAGTGTACAAGTA
TGACCGCGCCTGCCCTGGTGGGTTTGTCTTGAAGAACACCCAGTGCATCCCAGAAGGCTTGGAGAGCTAC
TACACGGAGCAAGACTCCAGTGCCCGGGAGAAATTTTACACTGTCATAAACCACTACAACGTGGCCAAGC
AGAGCATCACCCGCTCCGTGTCGCCATGGATGTCAGTTCTGTCAGAAGAGAAGCTGTCGGAACAGGAGAC
CGAAGCTGCAGAGAAGTCAGCCAGCAGCGGTGGAGCAAGCGCAGCCAGTGGTAGCGCGGATCCACCGGTC
GCCACCATGAGTGCGATTAAGCCAGACATGAAGATCAAACTCC
